>Addgene plasmid #163896 | pCxcl1-Firefly | addgene full sequence | sequence record 322396 | Addgene NGS Result
CTGAAGTCTCACTACTCCTCCCCCCCCCAACCCCCCAGCCGTCACTTGTCCAGCGAAGCACGTCACTCCC
TCCCCTTTGGGACTTTGGGGCAAAAAGCAAAAATCCCAGAGTCTAATCCTTGGGAGTGGAGCAAGGGGGA
GGAGCGATGTCCTTTCCGGTTGCAGGGAAACACCCTGTACTCCGGGAATTTCCCTGGCCCGGAGCTCTGG
AGTTTCGAGCATAAAAGGGGCTCGCGGGAGCCCTAGAGCTCTTGGCAATCCGGTACTGTTGGTAAAGCCA
CCATGGAAGATGCCAAAAACATTAAGAAGGGCCCAGCGCCATTCTACCCACTCGAAGACGGGACCGCCGG
CGAGCAGCTGCACAAAGCCATGAAGCGCTACGCCCTGGTGCCCGGCACCATCGCCTTTACCGACGCACAT
ATCGAGGTGGACATTACCTACGCCGAGTACTTCGAGATGAGCGTTCGGCTGGCAGAAGCTATGAAGCGCT
ATGGGCTGAATACAAACCATCGGATCGTGGTGTGCAGCGAGAATAGCTTGCAGTTCTTCATGCCCGTGTT
GGGTGCCCTGTTCATCGGTGTGGCTGTGGCCCCAGCTAACGACATCTACAACGAGCGCGAGCTGCTGAAC
AGCATGGGCATCAGCCAGCCCACCGTCGTATTCGTGAGCAAGAAAGGGCTGCAAAAGATCCTCAACGTGC
AAAAGAAGCTACCGATCATACAAAAGATCATCATCATGGATAGCAAGACCGACTACCAGGGCTTCCAAAG
CATGTACACCTTCGTGACTTCCCATTTGCCACCCGGCTTCAACGAGTACGACTTCGTGCCCGAGAGCTTC
GACCGGGACAAAACCATCGCCCTGATCATGAACAGTAGTGGCAGTACCGGATTGCCCAAGGGCGTAGCCC
TACCGCACCGCACCGCTTGTGTCCGATTCAGTCATGCCCGCGACCCCATCTTCGGCAACCAGATCATCCC
CGACACCGCTATCCTCAGCGTGGTGCCATTTCACCACGGCTTCGGCATGTTCACCACGCTGGGCTACTTG
ATCTGCGGCTTTCGGGTCGTGCTCATGTACCGCTTCGAGGAGGAGCTATTCTTGCGCAGCTTGCAAGACT
ATAAGATTCAATCTGCCCTGCTGGTGCCCACACTATTTAGCTTCTTCGCTAAGAGCACTCTCATCGACAA
GTACGACCTAAGCAACTTGCACGAGATCGCCAGCGGCGGGGCGCCGCTCAGCAAGGAGGTAGGTGAGGCC
GTGGCCAAACGCTTCCACCTACCAGGCATCCGCCAGGGCTACGGCCTGACAGAAACAACCAGCGCCATTC
TGATCACCCCCGAAGGGGACGACAAGCCTGGCGCAGTAGGCAAGGTGGTGCCCTTCTTCGAGGCTAAGGT
GGTGGACTTGGACACCGGTAAGACACTGGGTGTGAACCAGCGCGGCGAGCTGTGCGTCCGTGGCCCCATG
ATCATGAGCGGCTACGTTAACAACCCCGAGGCTACAAACGCTCTCATCGACAAGGACGGCTGGCTGCACA
GCGGCGACATCGCCTACTGGGACGAGGACGAGCACTTCTTCATCGTGGACCGGCTGAAGAGCCTGATCAA
ATACAAGGGCTACCAGGTAGCCCCAGCCGAACTGGAGAGCATCCTGCTGCAACACCCCAACATCTTCGAC
GCCGGGGTCGCCGGCCTGCCCGACGACGATGCCGGCGAGCTGCCCGCCGCAGTCGTCGTGCTGGAACACG
GTAAAACCATGACCGAGAAGGAGATCGTGGACTATGTGGCCAGCCAGGTTACAACCGCCAAGAAGCTGCG
CGGTGGTGTTGTGTTCGTGGACGAGGTGCCTAAAGGACTGACCGGCAAGTTGGACGCCCGCAAGATCCGC
GAGATTCTCATTAAGGCCAAGAAGGGCGGCAAGATCGCCGTGTAATAATTCTAGAGTCGGGGCGGCCGGC
CGCTTCGAGCAGACATGATAAGATACATTGATGAGTTTGGACAAACCACAACTAGAATGCAGTGAAAAAA
ATGCTTTATTTGTGAAATTTGTGATGCTATTGCTTTATTTGTAACCATTATAAGCTGCAATAAACAAGTT
AACAACAACAATTGCATTCATTTTATGTTTCAGGTTCAGGGGGAGGTGTGGGAGGTTTTTTAAAGCAAGT
AAAACCTCTACAAATGTGGTAAAATCGATAAGGATCCGTCGACCGATGCCCTTGAGAGCCTTCAACCCAG
TCAGCTCCTTCCGGTGGGCGCGGGGCATGACTATCGTCGCCGCACTTATGACTGTCTTCTTTATCATGCA
ACTCGTAGGACAGGTGCCGGCAGCGCTCTTCCGCTTCCTCGCTCACTGACTCGCTGCGCTCGGTCGTTCG
GCTGCGGCGAGCGGTATCAGCTCACTCAAAGGCGGTAATACGGTTATCCACAGAATCAGGGGATAACGCA
GGAAAGAACATGTGAGCAAAAGGCCAGCAAAAGGCCAGGAACCGTAAAAAGGCCGCGTTGCTGGCGTTTT
TCCATAGGCTCCGCCCCCCTGACGAGCATCACAAAAATCGACGCTCAAGTCAGAGGTGGCGAAACCCGAC
AGGACTATAAAGATACCAGGCGTTTCCCCCTGGAAGCTCCCTCGTGCGCTCTCCTGTTCCGACCCTGCCG
CTTACCGGATACCTGTCCGCCTTTCTCCCTTCGGGAAGCGTGGCGCTTTCTCATAGCTCACGCTGTAGGT
ATCTCAGTTCGGTGTAGGTCGTTCGCTCCAAGCTGGGCTGTGTGCACGAACCCCCCGTTCAGCCCGACCG
CTGCGCCTTATCCGGTAACTATCGTCTTGAGTCCAACCCGGTAAGACACGACTTATCGCCACTGGCAGCA
GCCACTGGTAACAGGATTAGCAGAGCGAGGTATGTAGGCGGTGCTACAGAGTTCTTGAAGTGGTGGCCTA
ACTACGGCTACACTAGAAGAACAGTATTTGGTATCTGCGCTCTGCTGAAGCCAGTTACCTTCGGAAAAAG
AGTTGGTAGCTCTTGATCCGGCAAACAAACCACCGCTGGTAGCGGTGGTTTTTTTGTTTGCAAGCAGCAG
ATTACGCGCAGAAAAAAAGGATCTCAAGAAGATCCTTTGATCTTTTCTACGGGGTCTGACGCTCAGTGGA
ACGAAAACTCACGTTAAGGGATTTTGGTCATGAGATTATCAAAAAGGATCTTCACCTAGATCCTTTTAAA
TTAAAAATGAAGTTTTAAATCAATCTAAAGTATATATGAGTAAACTTGGTCTGACAGCGGCCGCAAATGC
TAAACCACTGCAGTGGTTACCAGTGCTTGATCAGTGAGGCACCGATCTCAGCGATCTGCCTATTTCGTTC
GTCCATAGTGGCCTGACTCCCCGTCGTGTAGATCACTACGATTCGTGAGGGCTTACCATCAGGCCCCAGC
GCAGCAATGATGCCGCGAGAGCCGCGTTCACCGGCCCCCGATTTGTCAGCAATGAACCAGCCAGCAGGGA
GGGCCGAGCGAAGAAGTGGTCCTGCTACTTTGTCCGCCTCCATCCAGTCTATGAGCTGCTGTCGTGATGC
TAGAGTAAGAAGTTCGCCAGTGAGTAGTTTCCGAAGAGTTGTGGCCATTGCTACTGGCATCGTGGTATCA
CGCTCGTCGTTCGGTATGGCTTCGTTCAACTCTGGTTCCCAGCGGTCAAGCCGGGTCACATGATCACCCA
TATTATGAAGAAATGCAGTCAGCTCCTTAGGGCCTCCGATCGTTGTCAGAAGTAAGTTGGCCGCGGTGTT
GTCGCTCATGGTAATGGCAGCACTACACAATTCTCTTACCGTCATGCCATCCGTAAGATGCTTTTCCGTG
ACCGGCGAGTACTCAACCAAGTCGTTTTGTGAGTAGTGTATACGGCGACCAAGCTGCTCTTGCCCGGCGT
CTATACGGGACAACACCGCGCCACATAGCAGTACTTTGAAAGTGCTCATCATCGGGAATCGTTCTTCGGG
GCGGAAAGACTCAAGGATCTTGCCGCTATTGAGATCCAGTTCGATATAGCCCACTCTTGCACCCAGTTGA
TCTTCAGCATCTTTTACTTTCACCAGCGTTTCGGGGTGTGCAAAAACAGGCAAGCAAAATGCCGCAAAGA
AGGGAATGAGTGCGACACGAAAATGTTGGATGCTCATACTCGTCCTTTTTCAATATTATTGAAGCATTTA
TCAGGGTTACTAGTACGTCTCTCAAGGATAAGTAAGTAATATTAAGGTACGGGAGGTATTGGACAGGCCG
CAATAAAATATCTTTATTTTCATTACATCTGTGTGTTGGTTTTTTGTGTGAATCGATAGTACTAACATAC
GCTCTCCATCAAAACAAAACGAAACAAAACAAACTAGCAAAATAGGCTGTCCCCAGTGCAAGTGCAGGTG
CCAGAACATTTCTCTGGCCTAACTGGCCGGTACCTGAGCTCGCTAGCCTCGAGGATATC
Features (pLannotate 1.2.2; 9 found; start..end, strand, type, name):
    283..1935    +  CDS            luciferase: firefly luciferase synthetic luc2 version of the luciferase gene
   1979..2100    -  polyA_signal   SV40 poly(A) signal: SV40 polyadenylation signal
   2123..2191    -  CDS            large T antigen (fragment): large T antigen from SV40 (simian virus 40)
   2207..2339    +  CDS            TcR (fragment): tetracycline efflux protein; tet; confers resistance to tetracycline
   2519..3107    -  rep_origin     ori: high-copy-number ColE1/pMB1/pBR322/pUC origin of replication
   3307..4167    -  CDS            AmpR: β-lactamase confers resistance to ampicillin, carbenicillin, and related antibiotics
   4168..4209    -  promoter       AmpR promoter (fragment): bla
   4272..4320    +  polyA_signal   poly(A) signal: synthetic polyadenylation signal
   4334..4425    +  misc_feature   pause site: RNA polymerase II transcriptional pause signal from the human α2 globin gene
