[The description below was written by a language model from this plasmid's Addgene catalogue record and pLannotate feature annotations shown in this document.]
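Description:
pCxcl1-Firefly is a luciferase reporter plasmid built on the pGL4.23-GW backbone, in which the mouse Cxcl1 gene promoter was inserted by Gibson cloning to drive expression of firefly luciferase. It is propagated in E. coli as a high-copy plasmid through a ColE1/pUC-type origin of replication and is selected with ampicillin via the β-lactamase (AmpR) gene and its bla promoter.

The annotated 4,469 nt sequence shows the synthetic luc2 version of the firefly luciferase coding sequence followed by an SV40 polyadenylation signal that terminates the reporter transcript. The short "large T antigen" and "TcR" fragments called nearby are small sequence matches rather than functional genes. They most likely reflect residual sequence in the SV40 poly(A) region and the backbone. Upstream of the reporter cassette lie a synthetic poly(A) signal and an RNA polymerase II transcriptional pause site from the human α2 globin gene, which in pGL4-type vectors reduce read-through transcription from the backbone and so lower background luciferase signal. The Cxcl1 promoter itself is not annotated by the automated feature caller. By position it would occupy the unannotated stretch of roughly a few hundred bases between the pause site and the start of luc2, but the record does not give its exact boundaries or length, or say whether the backbone's original minimal promoter was retained.

The construct is intended for transfection into mammalian cells, where luminescence reads out transcriptional activity of the Cxcl1 promoter. The associated work concerns regulation of Cxcl1 chemokine transcription by a cardiac long noncoding RNA.
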