Addgene plasmid #163896: pCxcl1-Firefly
Purpose: Luciferase reporter for mouse Cxcl1
Depositing lab: Alexander Ruthenburg. Publication: The cardiac lncRNA Chantico directly regulates Cxcl1 chemokine transcription. Hall JM, Kainth AS, Rowton MJ, Lu E, Haddad G, Keplinger AJ, Šćepanović J , Perez-Cervantes C, Chan SSK, Piccirilli JA, Moskowitz IP, Ruthenburg AJ. bioRxiv 2021.12.23.474040 10.1101/2021.12.23.474040.
Backbone
  Vector backbone: pGL4.23-GW
  Vector type: Luciferase
Growth in bacteria
  Bacterial resistance: Ampicillin, 100 μg/mL
  Growth temperature: 37°C
  Growth strain: DH5alpha
  Copy number: High Copy
Gene/Insert
  Gene/Insert name: Luciferase
  Species: Firefly
  Promoter: Cxcl1
  Cloning method: Gibson Cloning
Terms and licenses: Academic/Nonprofit Terms; Industry Terms: Not Available to Industry
Depositor comments: The mouse Cxcl1 gene promoter was inserted to drive Firefly luciferase expression. Please visit https://www.biorxiv.org/content/10.1101/2021.12.23.474040v1 for bioRxiv preprint.
How to cite: pCxcl1-Firefly was a gift from Alexander Ruthenburg (Addgene plasmid # 163896 ; http://n2t.net/addgene:163896 ; RRID:Addgene_163896)
